>Addgene plasmid #247627 | pFA6a-mIAA7-ALFA-HIS3MX6 | addgene full sequence | sequence record 495247 | Addgene NGS Result
ACGCGGCCGCCAGCTGAAGCTTCGTACGCTGCAGGTCGACGGATCCCCGGGTTAATTAACGGCTTCTCTG
AGACCGTGGACCTGATGCTGAACCTGCAGTCCAATAAGGAGGGCTCTGTGGATCTGAAGAACGTGAGCGC
CGTGCCTAAGGAGAAGACCACACTGAAGGACCCATCCAAGCCCCCTGCCAAGGCACAGGTGGTGGGATGG
CCACCCGTGCGGAACTACAGAAAGAATATGATGACCCAGCAGAAGACAAGCTCCTCAAGATTAGAAGAGG
AGCTGAGGAGAAGATTGACCGAGTAAGCGCGCCACTTCTAAATAAGCGAATTTCTTATGATTTATGATTT
TTATTATTAAATAAGTTATAAAAAAAATAAGTGTATACAAATTTTAAAGTGACTCTTAGGTTTTAAAACG
AAAATTCTTATTCTTGAGTAACTCTTTCCTGTAGGTCAGGTTGCTTTCTCAGGTATAGTATGAGGTCGCT
CTTATTGACCACACCTCTACCGGCAGATCCGCTAGGGATAACAGGGTAATATAGATCTGTTTAGCTTGCC
TCGTCCCCGCCGGGTCACCCGGCCAGCGACATGGAGGCCCAGAATACCCTCCTTGACAGTCTTGACGTGC
GCAGCTCAGGGGCATGATGTGACTGTCGCCCGTACATTTAGCCCATACATCCCCATGTATAATCATTTGC
ATCCATACATTTTGATGGCCGCACGGCGCGAAGCAAAAATTACGGCTCCTCGCTGCAGACCTGCGAGCAG
GGAAACGCTCCCCTCACAGACGCGTTGAATTGTCCCCACGCCGCGCCCCTGTAGAGAAATATAAAAGGTT
AGGATTTGCCACTGAGGTTCTTCTTTCATATACTTCCTTTTAAAATCTTGCTAGGATACAGTTCTCACAT
CACATCCGAACATAAACAACCATGGCAGAACCAGCCCAAAAAAAGCAAAAACAAACTGTTCAGGAGCGCA
AGGCGTTTATCTCCCGTATCACTAATGAAACTAAAATTCAAATCGCTATTTCGCTGAATGGTGGTTATAT
TCAAATAAAAGATTCGATTCTTCCTGCAAAGAAGGATGACGATGTAGCTTCCCAAGCTACTCAGTCACAG
GTCATCGATATTCACACAGGTGTTGGCTTTTTGGATCATATGATCCATGCGTTGGCAAAACACTCTGGTT
GGTCTCTTATTGTTGAATGTATTGGTGACCTGCACATTGACGATCACCATACTACCGAAGATTGCGGTAT
CGCATTAGGGCAAGCGTTCAAAGAAGCAATGGGTGCTGTCCGTGGTGTAAAAAGATTCGGTACTGGGTTC
GCACCATTGGATGAGGCGCTATCACGTGCCGTAGTCGATTTATCTAGTAGACCATTTGCTGTAATCGACC
TTGGATTGAAGAGAGAGATGATTGGTGATTTATCCACTGAAATGATTCCACACTTTTTGGAAAGTTTCGC
GGAGGCGGCCAGAATTACTTTGCATGTTGATTGTCTGAGAGGTTTCAACGATCACCACAGAAGTGAGAGT
GCGTTCAAGGCTTTGGCTGTTGCCATAAGAGAAGCTATTTCTAGCAATGGCACCAATGACGTTCCCTCAA
CCAAAGGTGTTTTGATGTGATCAGTACTGACAATAAAAAGATTCTTGTTTTCAAGAACTTGTCATTTGTA
TAGTTTTTTTATATTGTAGTTGTTCTATTTTAATCAAATGTTAGCGTGATTTATATTTTTTTTCGCCTCG
ACATCATCTGCCCAGATGCGAAGTTAAGTGCGCAGAAAGTAATATCATGCGTCAATCGTATGTGAATGCT
GGTCGCTATACTGCTGTCGATTCGATACTAACGCCGCCATCCAGTTTAAACGAGCTCGAATTCATCGATG
ATATCAGATCCACTAGTGGCCTATGCGGCCGCGGATCTGCCGGTCTCCCTATAGTGAGTCGTATTAATTT
CGATAAGCCAGGTTAACCTGCATTAATGAATCGGCCAACGCGCGGGGAGAGGCGGTTTGCGTATTGGGCG
CTCTTCCGCTTCCTCGCTCACTGACTCGCTGCGCTCGGTCGTTCGGCTGCGGCGAGCGGTATCAGCTCAC
TCAAAGGCGGTAATACGGTTATCCACAGAATCAGGGGATAACGCAGGAAAGAACATGTGAGCAAAAGGCC
AGCAAAAGGCCAGGAACCGTAAAAAGGCCGCGTTGCTGGCGTTTTTCCATAGGCTCCGCCCCCCTGACGA
GCATCACAAAAATCGACGCTCAAGTCAGAGGTGGCGAAACCCGACAGGACTATAAAGATACCAGGCGTTT
CCCCCTGGAAGCTCCCTCGTGCGCTCTCCTGTTCCGACCCTGCCGCTTACCGGATACCTGTCCGCCTTTC
TCCCTTCGGGAAGCGTGGCGCTTTCTCATAGCTCACGCTGTAGGTATCTCAGTTCGGTGTAGGTCGTTCG
CTCCAAGCTGGGCTGTGTGCACGAACCCCCCGTTCAGCCCGACCGCTGCGCCTTATCCGGTAACTATCGT
CTTGAGTCCAACCCGGTAAGACACGACTTATCGCCACTGGCAGCAGCCACTGGTAACAGGATTAGCAGAG
CGAGGTATGTAGGCGGTGCTACAGAGTTCTTGAAGTGGTGGCCTAACTACGGCTACACTAGAAGAACAGT
ATTTGGTATCTGCGCTCTGCTGAAGCCAGTTACCTTCGGAAAAAGAGTTGGTAGCTCTTGATCCGGCAAA
CAAACCACCGCTGGTAGCGGTGGTTTTTTTGTTTGCAAGCAGCAGATTACGCGCAGAAAAAAAGGATCTC
AAGAAGATCCTTTGATCTTTTCTACGGGGTCTGACGCTCAGTGGAACGAAAACTCACGTTAAGGGATTTT
GGTCATGAGATTATCAAAAAGGATCTTCACCTAGATCCTTTTAAATTAAAAATGAAGTTTTAAATCAATC
TAAAGTATATATGAGTAAACTTGGTCTGACAGTTACCAATGCTTAATCAGTGAGGCACCTATCTCAGCGA
TCTGTCTATTTCGTTCATCCATAGTTGCCTGACTCCCCGTCGTGTAGATAACTACGATACGGGAGGGCTT
ACCATCTGGCCCCAGTGCTGCAATGATACCGCGAGACCCACGCTCACCGGCTCCAGATTTATCAGCAATA
AACCAGCCAGCCGGAAGGGCCGAGCGCAGAAGTGGTCCTGCAACTTTATCCGCCTCCATCCAGTCTATTA
ATTGTTGCCGGGAAGCTAGAGTAAGTAGTTCGCCAGTTAATAGTTTGCGCAACGTTGTTGCCATTGCTAC
AGGCATCGTGGTGTCACGCTCGTCGTTTGGTATGGCTTCATTCAGCTCCGGTTCCCAACGATCAAGGCGA
GTTACATGATCCCCCATGTTGTGCAAAAAAGCGGTTAGCTCCTTCGGTCCTCCGATCGTTGTCAGAAGTA
AGTTGGCCGCAGTGTTATCACTCATGGTTATGGCAGCACTGCATAATTCTCTTACTGTCATGCCATCCGT
AAGATGCTTTTCTGTGACTGGTGAGTACTCAACCAAGTCATTCTGAGAATAGTGTATGCGGCGACCGAGT
TGCTCTTGCCCGGCGTCAATACGGGATAATACCGCGCCACATAGCAGAACTTTAAAAGTGCTCATCATTG
GAAAACGTTCTTCGGGGCGAAAACTCTCAAGGATCTTACCGCTGTTGAGATCCAGTTCGATGTAACCCAC
TCGTGCACCCAACTGATCTTCAGCATCTTTTACTTTCACCAGCGTTTCTGGGTGAGCAAAAACAGGAAGG
CAAAATGCCGCAAAAAAGGGAATAAGGGCGACACGGAAATGTTGAATACTCATACTCTTCCTTTTTCAAT
ATTATTGAAGCATTTATCAGGGTTATTGTCTCATGAGCGGATACATATTTGAATGTATTTAGAAAAATAA
ACAAATAGGGGTTCCGCGCACATTTCCCCGAAAAGTGCCACCTGACGTCTAAGAAACCATTATTATCATG
ACATTAACCTATAAAAATAGGCGTATCACGAGGCCCTTTCGTCTCGCGCGTTTCGGTGATGACGGTGAAA
ACCTCTGACACATGCAGCTCCCGGAGACGGTCACAGCTTGTCTGTAAGCGGATGCCGGGAGCAGACAAGC
CCGTCAGGGCGCGTCAGCGGGTGTTGGCGGGTGTCGGGGCTGGCTTAACTATGCGGCATCAGAGCAGATT
GTACTGAGAGTGCACCATATGGACATATTGTCGTTAGAACGCGGCTACAATTAATACATAACCTTATGTA
TCATACACATACGATTTAGGTGACACTATAGA
Features (pLannotate 1.2.2; 13 found; start..end, strand, type, name):
     13..264     +  CDS            IAA7 (fragment): IAA7_ARATH - Also known as AXR2. Experimental evidence at protein level: Swiss-Prot protein existence level 1. Aux/IAA proteins are short-lived transcriptional factors that function as repressors of early auxin response genes at low auxin concentrations. Repression is thought to result from the interaction with auxin response factors (ARFs), proteins that bind to the auxin- responsive promoter element (AuxRE). Formation of heterodimers with ARF proteins may alter their ability to modulate early auxin response genes expression. From Arabidopsis thaliana (Mouse-ear cress).
    326..513     +  terminator     ADH1 terminator: S. cerevisiae ADH1; transcription terminator for the S. cerevisiae alcohol dehydrogenase 1 (ADH1) gene
    588..931     +  promoter       TEF promoter: Ashbya gossypii TEF promoter
    974..1627    +  CDS            HIS3: HIS7_YEAST - Experimental evidence at protein level: Swiss-Prot protein existence level 1. From Saccharomyces cerevisiae (strain ATCC 204508 / S288c) (Baker's yeast).
   1636..1833    +  terminator     TEF terminator: Ashbya gossypii TEF terminator
   1938..1956    -  promoter       T7 promoter: promoter for bacteriophage T7 RNA polymerase
   1978..2031    -  CDS            lacI (fragment): lac repressor; lacI; The lac repressor binds to the lac operator to inhibit transcription in E. coli. This inhibition can be relieved by adding lactose or isopropyl-β-D-thiogalactopyranoside (IPTG).
   2214..2802    -  rep_origin     ori: high-copy-number ColE1/pMB1/pBR322/pUC origin of replication
   2973..3833    -  CDS            AmpR: β-lactamase; bla; confers resistance to ampicillin, carbenicillin, and related antibiotics
   3834..3938    -  promoter       AmpR promoter: bla
   4033..4068    +  CDS            rop (fragment): Rop protein, which maintains plasmids at low copy number; rop
   4170..4221    +  misc_feature   bom (fragment): basis of mobility region from pBR322
   4284..4302    +  promoter       SP6 promoter: promoter for bacteriophage SP6 RNA polymerase
