[The description below was written by a language model from this plasmid's Addgene catalogue record and pLannotate feature annotations shown in this document.]
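Description:
pFA6a-mIAA7-ALFA-HIS3MX6 (also known as pSS1633) is a yeast gene-tagging template plasmid built on the pFA6a backbone. Although it is catalogued as a yeast expression vector, the feature table shows no yeast origin of replication or centromere. This fits the usual role of pFA6a-series plasmids as PCR templates, in which the tagging cassette is amplified with primers carrying homology arms and integrated into the yeast genome at the 3' end of a target gene. In E. coli the plasmid is maintained at high copy through a ColE1/pUC-type origin and selected with ampicillin via the β-lactamase gene. Short rop, bom and lacI fragments and flanking T7 and SP6 promoters are backbone remnants.

The payload is mIAA7, a fragment of the Arabidopsis thaliana Aux/IAA protein IAA7 (AXR2) that serves as an auxin-inducible degron. The annotated IAA7 coding segment covers only part of the native protein, in keeping with a "mini" degron. The record lists an ALFA epitope tag at the C terminus of the insert, which would allow detection or capture of the fusion protein, although this tag is not separately annotated in the feature table. No promoter lies upstream of the degron, so a tagged gene would remain under its own promoter, with the S. cerevisiae ADH1 terminator supplying transcription termination. Downstream sits the HIS3MX6 marker, a HIS3 open reading frame flanked by the Ashbya gossypii TEF promoter and terminator, which allows integrants to be selected by histidine prototrophy in his3 strains. The plasmid's stated purpose is tagging yeast genes with mIAA7, and it comes from a study evaluating tools for auxin-inducible protein degradation in budding yeast.
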