Addgene plasmid #247627: pFA6a-mIAA7-ALFA-HIS3MX6
Purpose: Yeast gene tagging with mIAA7
Depositing lab: Sebastian Schuck. Depositing organization: Universitaet Heidelberg. Publication: Systematic evaluation of tools for auxin-inducible protein degradation in budding yeast. Hubbe P, Sharma C, Pajonk O, Peters N, Guschtschin-Schmidt N, Friemel N, Schuck S. Mol Biol Cell. 2026 Feb 1;37(2):mr2. doi: 10.1091/mbc.E25-12-0571. Epub 2025 Dec 16. PubMed 41400934.
Backbone
  Vector backbone: pFA6a
  Vector type: Yeast Expression
Growth in bacteria
  Bacterial resistance: Ampicillin, 100 μg/mL
  Growth temperature: 37°C
  Growth strain: DH5alpha
  Copy number: High Copy
Gene/Insert
  Gene/Insert name: mIAA7
  Species: A. thaliana (mustard weed)
  Tag / fusion protein: ALFA (C terminal on insert)
  Cloning method: Gibson Cloning
Terms and licenses: Academic/Nonprofit Terms; Industry Terms: Not Available to Industry
Depositor comments: Also known as pSS1633. Please visit https://doi.org/10.1101/2025.09.24.678194 for bioRxiv preprint.
How to cite: pFA6a-mIAA7-ALFA-HIS3MX6 was a gift from Sebastian Schuck (Addgene plasmid # 247627 ; http://n2t.net/addgene:247627 ; RRID:Addgene_247627)
